>Addgene plasmid #141151 | mMaple-OMP25 | addgene full sequence | sequence record 309904 | Addgene NGS Result
CGTTACATAACTTACGGTAAATGGCCCGCCTGGCTGACCGCCCAACGACCCCCGCCCATTGACGTCAATA
ATGACGTATGTTCCCATAGTAACGCCAATAGGGACTTTCCATTGACGTCAATGGGTGGAGTATTTACGGT
AAACTGCCCACTTGGCAGTACATCAAGTGTATCATATGCCAAGTACGCCCCCTATTGACGTCAATGACGG
TAAATGGCCCGCCTGGCATTATGCCCAGTACATGACCTTATGGGACTTTCCTACTTGGCAGTACATCTAC
GTATTAGTCATCGCTATTACCATGGTGATGCGGTTTTGGCAGTACATCAATGGGCGTGGATAGCGGTTTG
ACTCACGGGGATTTCCAAGTCTCCACCCCATTGACGTCAATGGGAGTTTGTTTTGGCACCAAAATCAACG
GGACTTTCCAAAATGTCGTAACAACTCCGCCCCATTGACGCAAATGGGCGGTAGGCGTGTACGGTGGGAG
GTCTATATAAGCAGAGCTGGTTTAGTGAACCGTCAGATCCGCTAGCGCTACCGGTATGGTGAGCAAGGGC
GAGGAGACCATTATGAGCGTGATCAAGCCTGACATGAAGATCAAGCTGCGCATGGAGGGCAACGTGAACG
GCCACGCCTTCGTGATCGAGGGCGAGGGCAGCGGCAAGCCCTTCGAGGGCATCCAGACGATTGATTTGGA
GGTGAAGGAGGGCGCCCCGCTGCCCTTCGCCTACGACATCCTGACCACCGCCTTCCACTACGGCAACCGC
GTGTTCACCAAGTACCCCGAGGACATCCCTGACTACTTCAAGCAGAGCTTCCCCGAGGGCTACAGCTGGG
AGCGCAGCATGACCTACGAGGACGGCGGCATCTGCATCGCCACCAACGACATCACAATGGAGGAGGACAG
CTTCATCAACAAGATCCACTTCAAGGGCACGAACTTCCCCCCCAACGGCCCCGTGATGCAGAAGAGGACC
GTGGGCTGGGAGGTCAGCACCGAGAAGATGTACGTGCGCGACGGCGTGCTGAAGGGCGACGTGAAGATGA
AGCTGCTGCTGAAGGGCGGCAGCCACTATCGCTGCGACTTCCGCACCACCTACAAGGTCAAGCAGAAGGC
CGTAAAGCTGCCCGACTACCACTTCGTGGACCACCGCATCGAGATCCTGAGCCACGACAAGGACTACAAC
AAGGTGAAGCTGTACGAGCACGCCGTGGCCCGCAACTCCACCGACAGCATGGACGAGCTGTACAAGTCAT
CCGGACTCAGATCTCGAGGTACGCGTGGGCGAGGCGACGGAGAGCCGAGTGGAGTTCCTGTAGCTGTGGT
GCTGCTGCCAGTGTTTGCCCTTACCCTGGTAGCAGTTTGGGCCTTCGTGAGATACCGAAAGCAGCTCTGA
GGATCCACCGGATCTAGATAACTGATCATAATCAGCCATACCACATTTGTAGAGGTTTTACTTGCTTTAA
AAAACCTCCCACACCTCCCCCTGAACCTGAAACATAAAATGAATGCAATTGTTGTTGTTAACTTGTTTAT
TGCAGCTTATAATGGTTACAAATAAAGCAATAGCATCACAAATTTCACAAATAAAGCATTTTTTTCACTG
CATTCTAGTTGTGGTTTGTCCAAACTCATCAATGTATCTTAACGCGTAAATTGTAAGCGTTAATATTTTG
TTAAAATTCGCGTTAAATTTTTGTTAAATCAGCTCATTTTTTAACCAATAGGCCGAAATCGGCAAAATCC
CTTATAAATCAAAAGAATAGACCGAGATAGGGT
[37 nt withheld, positions 1784-1820]
AAAGAACGTGGACTCCAACGTCAAAGG
[49 nt withheld, positions 1848-1896]
T
[91 nt withheld, positions 1898-1988]
G
[124 nt withheld, positions 1990-2113]
CAGGTGGCACTTTTCGGGGAAATGTGCGCGGAACCCCTATTTGTTTATTTTTCTAAATACATTCAAATAT
GTATCCGCTCATGAGACAATAACCCTGATAAATGCTTCAATAATATTGAAAAAGGAAGAGTCCTGAGGCG
GAAAGAACCAGCTGTGGAATGTGTGTCAGTTAGGGTGTGGAAAGTCCCCAGGCTCCCCAGCAGGCAGAAG
TATGCAAAGCATGCATCTCAATTAGTCAGCAACCAGGTGTGGAAAGTCCCCAGGCTCCCCAGCAGGCAGA
AGTATGCAAAGCATGCATCTCAATTAGTCAGCAACCATAGTCCCGCCCCTAACTCCGCCCATCCCGCCCC
TAACTCCGCCCAGTTCCGCCCATTCTCCGCCCCATGGCTGACTAATTTTTTTTATTTATGCAGAGGCCGA
GGCCGCCTCGGCCTCTGAGCTATTCCAGAAGTAGTGAGGAGGCTTTTTTGGAGGCCTAGGCTTTTGCAAA
GATCGATCAAGAGACAGGATGAGGATCGTTTCGCATGATTGAACAAGATGGATTGCACGCAGGTTCTCCG
GCCGCTTGGGTGGAGAGGCTATTCGGCTATGACTGGGCACAACAGACAATCGGCTGCTCTGATGCCGCCG
TGTTCCGGCTGTCAGCGCAGGGGCGCCCGGTTCTTTTTGTCAAGACCGACCTGTCCGGTGCCCTGAATGA
ACTGCAAGACGAGGCAGCGCGGCTATCGTGGCTGGCCACGACGGGCGTTCCTTGCGCAGCTGTGCTCGAC
GTTGTCACTGAAGCGGGAAGGGACTGGCTGCTATTGGGCGAAGTGCCGGGGCAGGATCTCCTGTCATCTC
ACCTTGCTCCTGCCGAGAAAGTATCCATCATGGCTGATGCAATGCGGCGGCTGCATACGCTTGATCCGGC
TACCTGCCCATTCGACCACCAAGCGAAACATCGCATCGAGCGAGCACGTACTCGGATGGAAGCCGGTCTT
GTCGATCAGGATGATCTGGACGAAGAGCATCAGGGGCTCGCGCCAGCCGAACTGTTCGCCAGGCTCAAGG
CGAGCATGCCCGACGGCGAGGATCTCGTCGTGACCCATGGCGATGCCTGCTTGCCGAATATCATGGTGGA
AAATGGCCGCTTTTCTGGATTCATCGACTGTGGCCGGCTGGGTGTGGCGGACCGCTATCAGGACATAGCG
TTGGCTACCCGTGATATTGCTGAAGAGCTTGGCGGCGAATGGGCTGACCGCTTCCTCGTGCTTTACGGTA
TCGCCGCTCCCGATTCGCAGCGCATCGCCTTCTATCGCCTTCTTGACGAGTTCTTCTGAGCGGGACTCTG
GGGTTCGAAATGACCGACCAAGCGACGCCCAACCTGCCATCACGAGATTTCGATTCCACCGCCGCCTTCT
ATGAAAGGTTGGGCTTCGGAATCGTTTTCCGGGACGCCGGCTGGATGATCCTCCAGCGCGGGGATCTCAT
GCTGGAGTTCTTCGCCCACCCTAGGGGGAGGCTAACTGAAACACGGAAGGAGACAATACCGGAAGGAACC
CGCGCTATGACGGCAATAAAAAGACAGAATAAAACGCACGGTGTTGGGTCGTTTGTTCATAAACGCGGGG
TTCGGTCCCAGGGCTGGCACTCTGTCGATACCCCACCGAGACCCCATTGGGGCCAATACGCCCGCGTTTC
TTCCTTTTCCCCACCCCACCCCCCAAGTTCGGGTGAAGGCCCAGGGCTCGCAGCCAACGTCGGGGCGGCA
GGCCCTGCCATAGCCTCAGGTTACTCATATATACTTTAGATTGATTTAAAACTTCATTTTTAATTTAAAA
GGATCTAGGTGAAGATCCTTTTTGATAATCTCATGACCAAAATCCCTTAACGTGAGTTTTCGTTCCACTG
AGCGTCAGACCCCGTAGAAAAGATCAAAGGATCTTCTTGAGATCCTTTTTTTCTGCGCGTAATCTGCTGC
TTGCAAACAAAAAAACCACCGCTACCAGCGGTGGTTTGTTTGCCGGATCAAGAGCTACCAACTCTTTTTC
CGAAGGTAACTGGCTTCAGCAGAGCGCAGATACCAAATACTGTTCTTCTAGTGTAGCCGTAGTTAGGCCA
CCACTTCAAGAACTCTGTAGCACCGCCTACATACCTCGCTCTGCTAATCCTGTTACCAGTGGCTGCTGCC
AGTGGCGATAAGTCGTGTCTTACCGGGTTGGACTCAAGACGATAGTTACCGGATAAGGCGCAGCGGTCGG
GCTGAACGGGGGGTTCGTGCACACAGCCCAGCTTGGAGCGAACGACCTACACCGAACTGAGATACCTACA
GCGTGAGCTATGAGAAAGCGCCACGCTTCCCGAAGGGAGAAAGGCGGACAGGTATCCGGTAAGCGGCAGG
GTCGGAACAGGAGAGCGCACGAGGGAGCTTCCAGGGGGAAACGCCTGGTATCTTTATAGTCCTGTCGGGT
TTCGCCACCTCTGACTTGAGCGTCGATTTTTGTGATGCTCGTCAGGGGGGCGGAGCCTATGGAAAAACGC
CAGCAACGCGGCCTTTTTACGGTTCCTGGCCTTTTGCTGGCCTTTTGCTCACATGTTCTTTCCTGCGTTA
TCCCCTGATTCTGTGGATAACCGTATTACCGCCATGCATTAGTTATTAATAGTAATCAATTACGGGGTCA
TTAGTTCATAGCCCATATATGGAGTTCCG
Features (pLannotate 1.2.2; 16 found; start..end, strand, type, name):
      1..304     +  enhancer       CMV enhancer: human cytomegalovirus immediate early enhancer
    305..508     +  promoter       CMV promoter: human cytomegalovirus (CMV) immediate early promoter
    546..1256    +  CDS            mMaple: mMaple is a photoconvertible green fluorescent protein published in 2012, derived from Clavularia sp.. It has high acid sensitivity.
   1260..1278    +  misc_feature   MCS (fragment): multiple cloning site
   1290..1397    +  CDS            Synj2bp (fragment): SYJ2B_RAT - Also known as Omp25. Experimental evidence at protein level: Swiss-Prot protein existence level 1. Regulates endocytosis of activin type 2 receptor kinases through the Ral/RALBP1-dependent pathway and may be involved in suppression of activin-induced signal transduction. From Rattus norvegicus (Rat).
   1423..1507    +  CDS            large T antigen (fragment): large T antigen from SV40 (simian virus 40)
   1530..1651    +  polyA_signal   SV40 poly(A) signal: SV40 polyadenylation signal
   1685..2113    -  rep_origin     f1 ori (sequence partly withheld): f1 bacteriophage origin of replication; arrow indicates direction of (+) strand synthesis
   2140..2244    +  promoter       AmpR promoter: bla
   2246..2603    +  promoter       SV40 promoter: SV40 enhancer and early promoter
   2638..3432    +  CDS            NeoR/KanR: aminoglycoside phosphotransferase from Tn5; aph(3')-II (or nptII); confers resistance to neomycin, kanamycin, and G418 (Geneticin®)
   3453..3605    +  CDS            ble (fragment): BLE_KLEPN - Experimental evidence at protein level: Swiss-Prot protein existence level 1. Binding protein with a strong affinity to the bleomycin family of antibiotics. Binds to CL990; an antimitotic-antibiotic compound. From Klebsiella pneumoniae.
   3664..3711    +  polyA_signal   HSV TK poly(A) signal: herpes simplex virus thymidine kinase polyadenylation signal (Cole and Stacy, 1985)
   3802..3818    -  polyA_signal   bGH poly(A) signal (fragment): bovine growth hormone polyadenylation signal
   4040..4628    +  rep_origin     ori: high-copy-number ColE1/pMB1/pBR322/pUC origin of replication
   4743..4802    +  enhancer       CMV enhancer (fragment): human cytomegalovirus immediate early enhancer
