[The description below was written by a language model from this plasmid's Addgene catalogue record and pLannotate feature annotations shown in this document.]
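Description:
mMaple-OMP25 is a mammalian expression plasmid built on the Clontech pAcGFP-C1 backbone, in which the original AcGFP coding sequence has been replaced by mMaple, a photoconvertible green fluorescent protein derived from Clavularia. It is about 4.8 kb (the catalogue lists 4,809 bp and the sequenced record is 4,802 nt). It replicates at high copy in E. coli from a ColE1/pUC-type origin and also carries an f1 phage origin. A single Tn5 NeoR/KanR gene provides both selections. The bacterial AmpR (bla) promoter drives it for kanamycin resistance in bacteria, and the SV40 enhancer/early promoter drives it for G418 selection in mammalian cells, with an HSV TK polyadenylation signal downstream. The short ble, bGH poly(A) and SV40 large T antigen fragments flagged by the annotation appear to be backbone remnants rather than functional elements.

The expression cassette uses the human CMV immediate early enhancer and promoter to drive the mMaple open reading frame. This is followed by a remnant of the multiple cloning site and a short C-terminal fragment of rat OMP25 (Synj2bp), inserted between XhoI and BamHI and derived from an earlier deposited plasmid. An SV40 poly(A) signal terminates the transcript. The annotated Synj2bp segment is only about 100 nt, so just the C-terminal end of the protein is present, with mMaple fused at its N-terminus. According to the record, this fusion targets the fluorescent protein to the outer mitochondrial membrane. Because mMaple can be photoconverted, a chosen subset of mitochondria can be marked and followed in live cells. This fits the associated study of how fission and fusion machineries act at ER contact sites to shape mitochondrial morphology.
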