Addgene plasmid #141151: mMaple-OMP25
Purpose: Photoconvertible fluorescent protein targeted to the outer mitochondrial membrane (OMM) in mammalian cells.
Depositing lab: Gia Voeltz. Depositing organization: University of Colorado, Boulder. Publication: Fission and fusion machineries converge at ER contact sites to regulate mitochondrial morphology. Abrisch RG, Gumbin SC, Wisniewski BT, Lackner LL, Voeltz GK. J Cell Biol. 2020 Apr 6;219(4). pii: 133843. doi: 10.1083/jcb.201911122. PubMed 32328629.
Backbone
  Vector backbone: pAcGFP-C1
  Backbone manufacturer: Clontech
  Backbone size w/o insert (bp): 4689
  Total vector size (bp): 4809
  Modifications to backbone: AcGFP was replaced with mMaple
  Vector type: Mammalian Expression
  Selectable markers: Neomycin (select with G418)
Growth in bacteria
  Bacterial resistance: Kanamycin, 50 μg/mL
  Growth temperature: 37°C
  Growth strain: DH5alpha
  Copy number: High Copy
Gene/Insert
  Gene/Insert name: OMP25
  Species: R. norvegicus (rat)
  Mutation: OMP25 c terminus from addgene plasmid #69598
  GenBank ID: NM_022599.2
  Entrez Gene: Synj2bp (a.k.a. Omp25)
  Promoter: CMV
  Tag / fusion protein: mMaple (N terminal on backbone)
  Cloning method: Restriction Enzyme; 5′ cloning site XhoI (not destroyed); 3′ cloning site BamHI (not destroyed)
  Sequencing primers: 5′ CMV Forward; 3′ pFastBac Reverse
Resource information
  A portion of this plasmid was derived from a plasmid made by: addgene plasmid #69598
Terms and licenses: Academic/Nonprofit Terms; Industry Terms: Not Available to Industry
How to cite: mMaple-OMP25 was a gift from Gia Voeltz (Addgene plasmid # 141151 ; http://n2t.net/addgene:141151 ; RRID:Addgene_141151)
